Addgene plasmid #208317: ABE-RA5.6
Purpose: Expresses ABE-RA5.6 in mammalian cells
Depositing lab: Weixin Tang. Depositing organization: University of Chicago. Publication: An adenine base editor variant expands context compatibility. Xiao YL, Wu Y, Tang W. Nat Biotechnol. 2024 Jan 2. doi: 10.1038/s41587-023-01994-3. PubMed 38168987.
Backbone
  Vector backbone: pCMV with a BR322 origin
  Backbone size w/o insert (bp): 3402
  Vector type: Mammalian Expression
Growth in bacteria
  Bacterial resistance: Ampicillin, 100 μg/mL
  Growth temperature: 37°C
  Growth strain: DH5alpha
  Copy number: High Copy
Gene/Insert
  Gene/Insert name: TadA-RA5.6-SpCas9 D10A
  Species: E. coli
  Insert size (bp): 4818
  Mutation: W23R, H36L, R47K, P48A, R51L, I76Y, V82S, A106V, D108G, K110R, T111H, A114V, D119N, H123Y, M1216I, N127K, S146C, D147R, R152P, Q154R, E155V, I156F, T166I, D167N
  Cloning method: Restriction Enzyme; 5′ cloning site Unknown (unknown if destroyed); 3′ cloning site Unknown (unknown if destroyed)
Terms and licenses: Academic/Nonprofit Terms; Industry Terms: Not Available to Industry
How to cite: ABE-RA5.6 was a gift from Weixin Tang (Addgene plasmid # 208317 ; http://n2t.net/addgene:208317 ; RRID:Addgene_208317)
