[The description below was written by a language model from this plasmid's Addgene catalogue record and pLannotate feature annotations shown in this document.]
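Description:
ABE-RA5.6 is a mammalian expression plasmid of about 8.2 kb, built on a pCMV backbone, that encodes an adenine base editor variant. It is propagated in E. coli through a high-copy ColE1/pBR322-type origin and selected with ampicillin via the β-lactamase gene and its own promoter. The backbone also carries short remnants that have no evident role in the construct's function: lac promoter/operator and CAP-site sequences, a lacI fragment, a pBR322 bom fragment, and small pieces of an SV40 promoter and a multiple cloning site.

The payload is a single fusion open reading frame driven by the human cytomegalovirus immediate-early enhancer and promoter and terminated by the bovine growth hormone polyadenylation signal. A T7 promoter lies between the CMV promoter and the coding region, which would in principle allow in vitro transcription. The fusion places an engineered E. coli TadA tRNA adenosine deaminase domain upstream of Streptococcus pyogenes Cas9. The TadA-RA5.6 domain carries a long list of recorded substitutions, including W23R, H36L, A106V, D108G, I76Y, V82S and others; one entry, "M1216I", falls outside the TadA numbering and may be a typographical error in the record. The catalogue describes the Cas9 portion as the D10A nickase, whereas the automated annotation labels it a dCas9 fragment, probably reflecting the shared D10A change rather than a fully dead enzyme. Any linkers or nuclear localization signals are not annotated.

When paired with a separately supplied guide RNA, which this plasmid does not encode, the editor is intended to convert A•T to G•C base pairs at targeted sites in mammalian cells. The associated publication title indicates that this variant was developed to broaden the sequence contexts compatible with adenine base editing.
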