Features (pLannotate 1.2.2; 16 found; start..end, strand, type, name):
   3353..3577    +  polyA_signal   bGH poly(A) signal: bovine growth hormone polyadenylation signal
   3581..3602    +  promoter       SV40 promoter (fragment): SV40 enhancer and early promoter
   3607..3623    +  misc_feature   MCS (fragment): pBluescript multiple cloning site
   3672..3688    -  protein_bind   lac operator: The lac repressor binds to the lac operator to inhibit transcription in E. coli. This inhibition can be relieved by adding lactose or isopropyl-β-D-thiogalactopyranoside (IPTG). lac repressor encoded by lacI
   3696..3726    -  promoter       lac promoter: promoter for the E. coli lac operon
   3741..3762    -  protein_bind   CAP binding site: CAP binding activates transcription in the presence of cAMP. E. coli catabolite activator protein
   3775..3867    -  CDS            lacI (fragment): lac repressor; lacI; The lac repressor binds to the lac operator to inhibit transcription in E. coli. This inhibition can be relieved by adding lactose or isopropyl-β-D-thiogalactopyranoside (IPTG).
   4050..4638    -  rep_origin     ori: high-copy-number ColE1/pMB1/pBR322/pUC origin of replication
   4809..5669    -  CDS            AmpR: β-lactamase; bla; confers resistance to ampicillin, carbenicillin, and related antibiotics
   5670..5774    -  promoter       AmpR promoter: bla
   5845..5889    -  misc_feature   bom (fragment): basis of mobility region from pBR322
   6044..6423    +  enhancer       CMV enhancer: human cytomegalovirus immediate early enhancer
   6424..6627    +  promoter       CMV promoter: human cytomegalovirus (CMV) immediate early promoter
   6669..6687    +  promoter       T7 promoter: promoter for bacteriophage T7 RNA polymerase
   6758..7240    +  CDS            tadA: TADA_ECOLI - Also known as yfhC. Experimental evidence at protein level: Swiss-Prot protein existence level 1. Catalyzes the deamination of adenosine to inosine at the wobble position 34 of tRNA(Arg2). Essential for cell viability. From Escherichia coli (strain K12).
   7355..3236    +  CDS            dCas9 (fragment) (across the origin): catalytically dead mutant of the Cas9 endonuclease from the Streptococcus pyogenes Type II CRISPR/Cas system RNA-guided DNA-binding protein that lacks endonuclease activity due to the D10A mutation in the RuvC catalytic domain and the N863A mutation in the HNH catalytic domain
>Addgene plasmid #208317 | ABE-RA5.6 | addgene full sequence | sequence record 410388 | Addgene NGS Result
TCTGGCCGCCAAGAACCTGTCCGACGCCATCCTGCTGAGCGACATCCTGAGAGTGAACACCGAGATCACC
AAGGCCCCCCTGAGCGCCTCTATGATCAAGAGATACGACGAGCACCACCAGGACCTGACCCTGCTGAAAG
CTCTCGTGCGGCAGCAGCTGCCTGAGAAGTACAAAGAGATTTTCTTCGACCAGAGCAAGAACGGCTACGC
CGGCTACATTGACGGCGGAGCCAGCCAGGAAGAGTTCTACAAGTTCATCAAGCCCATCCTGGAAAAGATG
GACGGCACCGAGGAACTGCTCGTGAAGCTGAACAGAGAGGACCTGCTGCGGAAGCAGCGGACCTTCGACA
ACGGCAGCATCCCCCACCAGATCCACCTGGGAGAGCTGCACGCCATTCTGCGGCGGCAGGAAGATTTTTA
CCCATTCCTGAAGGACAACCGGGAAAAGATCGAGAAGATCCTGACCTTCCGCATCCCCTACTACGTGGGC
CCTCTGGCCAGGGGAAACAGCAGATTCGCCTGGATGACCAGAAAGAGCGAGGAAACCATCACCCCCTGGA
ACTTCGAGGAAGTGGTGGACAAGGGCGCTTCCGCCCAGAGCTTCATCGAGCGGATGACCAACTTCGATAA
GAACCTGCCCAACGAGAAGGTGCTGCCCAAGCACAGCCTGCTGTACGAGTACTTCACCGTGTATAACGAG
CTGACCAAAGTGAAATACGTGACCGAGGGAATGAGAAAGCCCGCCTTCCTGAGCGGCGAGCAGAAAAAGG
CCATCGTGGACCTGCTGTTCAAGACCAACCGGAAAGTGACCGTGAAGCAGCTGAAAGAGGACTACTTCAA
GAAAATCGAGTGCTTCGACTCCGTGGAAATCTCCGGCGTGGAAGATCGGTTCAACGCCTCCCTGGGCACA
TACCACGATCTGCTGAAAATTATCAAGGACAAGGACTTCCTGGACAATGAGGAAAACGAGGACATTCTGG
AAGATATCGTGCTGACCCTGACACTGTTTGAGGACAGAGAGATGATCGAGGAACGGCTGAAAACCTATGC
CCACCTGTTCGACGACAAAGTGATGAAGCAGCTGAAGCGGCGGAGATACACCGGCTGGGGCAGGCTGAGC
CGGAAGCTGATCAACGGCATCCGGGACAAGCAGTCCGGCAAGACAATCCTGGATTTCCTGAAGTCCGACG
GCTTCGCCAACAGAAACTTCATGCAGCTGATCCACGACGACAGCCTGACCTTTAAAGAGGACATCCAGAA
AGCCCAGGTGTCCGGCCAGGGCGATAGCCTGCACGAGCACATTGCCAATCTGGCCGGCAGCCCCGCCATT
AAGAAGGGCATCCTGCAGACAGTGAAGGTGGTGGACGAGCTCGTGAAAGTGATGGGCCGGCACAAGCCCG
AGAACATCGTGATCGAAATGGCCAGAGAGAACCAGACCACCCAGAAGGGACAGAAGAACAGCCGCGAGAG
AATGAAGCGGATCGAAGAGGGCATCAAAGAGCTGGGCAGCCAGATCCTGAAAGAACACCCCGTGGAAAAC
ACCCAGCTGCAGAACGAGAAGCTGTACCTGTACTACCTGCAGAATGGGCGGGATATGTACGTGGACCAGG
AACTGGACATCAACCGGCTGTCCGACTACGATGTGGACCATATCGTGCCTCAGAGCTTTCTGAAGGACGA
CTCCATCGACAACAAGGTGCTGACCAGAAGCGACAAGAACCGGGGCAAGAGCGACAACGTGCCCTCCGAA
GAGGTCGTGAAGAAGATGAAGAACTACTGGCGGCAGCTGCTGAACGCCAAGCTGATTACCCAGAGAAAGT
TCGACAATCTGACCAAGGCCGAGAGAGGCGGCCTGAGCGAACTGGATAAGGCCGGCTTCATCAAGAGACA
GCTGGTGGAAACCCGGCAGATCACAAAGCACGTGGCACAGATCCTGGACTCCCGGATGAACACTAAGTAC
GACGAGAATGACAAGCTGATCCGGGAAGTGAAAGTGATCACCCTGAAGTCCAAGCTGGTGTCCGATTTCC
GGAAGGATTTCCAGTTTTACAAAGTGCGCGAGATCAACAACTACCACCACGCCCACGACGCCTACCTGAA
CGCCGTCGTGGGAACCGCCCTGATCAAAAAGTACCCTAAGCTGGAAAGCGAGTTCGTGTACGGCGACTAC
AAGGTGTACGACGTGCGGAAGATGATCGCCAAGAGCGAGCAGGAAATCGGCAAGGCTACCGCCAAGTACT
TCTTCTACAGCAACATCATGAACTTTTTCAAGACCGAGATTACCCTGGCCAACGGCGAGATCCGGAAGCG
GCCTCTGATCGAGACAAACGGCGAAACCGGGGAGATCGTGTGGGATAAGGGCCGGGATTTTGCCACCGTG
CGGAAAGTGCTGAGCATGCCCCAAGTGAATATCGTGAAAAAGACCGAGGTGCAGACAGGCGGCTTCAGCA
AAGAGTCTATCCTGCCCAAGAGGAACAGCGATAAGCTGATCGCCAGAAAGAAGGACTGGGACCCTAAGAA
GTACGGCGGCTTCGACAGCCCCACCGTGGCCTATTCTGTGCTGGTGGTGGCCAAAGTGGAAAAGGGCAAG
TCCAAGAAACTGAAGAGTGTGAAAGAGCTGCTGGGGATCACCATCATGGAAAGAAGCAGCTTCGAGAAGA
ATCCCATCGACTTTCTGGAAGCCAAGGGCTACAAAGAAGTGAAAAAGGACCTGATCATCAAGCTGCCTAA
GTACTCCCTGTTCGAGCTGGAAAACGGCCGGAAGAGAATGCTGGCCTCTGCCGGCGAACTGCAGAAGGGA
AACGAACTGGCCCTGCCCTCCAAATATGTGAACTTCCTGTACCTGGCCAGCCACTATGAGAAGCTGAAGG
GCTCCCCCGAGGATAATGAGCAGAAACAGCTGTTTGTGGAACAGCACAAGCACTACCTGGACGAGATCAT
CGAGCAGATCAGCGAGTTCTCCAAGAGAGTGATCCTGGCCGACGCTAATCTGGACAAAGTGCTGTCCGCC
TACAACAAGCACCGGGATAAGCCCATCAGAGAGCAGGCCGAGAATATCATCCACCTGTTTACCCTGACCA
ATCTGGGAGCCCCTGCCGCCTTCAAGTACTTTGACACCACCATCGACCGGAAGAGGTACACCAGCACCAA
AGAGGTGCTGGACGCCACCCTGATCCACCAGAGCATCACCGGCCTGTACGAGACACGGATCGACCTGTCT
CAGCTGGGAGGTGACTCTGGCGGCTCAAAAAGAACCGCCGACGGCAGCGAATTCGAGCCCAAGAAGAAGA
GGAAAGTCTAACCGGTCATCATCACCATCACCATTGAGTTTAAACCCGCTGATCAGCCTCGACTGTGCCT
TCTAGTTGCCAGCCATCTGTTGTTTGCCCCTCCCCCGTGCCTTCCTTGACCCTGGAAGGTGCCACTCCCA
CTGTCCTTTCCTAATAAAATGAGGAAATTGCATCGCATTGTCTGAGTAGGTGTCATTCTATTCTGGGGGG
TGGGGTGGGGCAGGACAGCAAGGGGGAGGATTGGGAAGACAATAGCAGGCATGCTGGGGATGCGGTGGGC
TCTATGGCTTCTGAGGCGGAAAGAACCAGCTGGGGCTCGATACCGTCGACCTCTAGCTAGAGCTTGGCGT
AATCATGGTCATAGCTGTTTCCTGTGTGAAATTGTTATCCGCTCACAATTCCACACAACATACGAGCCGG
AAGCATAAAGTGTAAAGCCTAGGGTGCCTAATGAGTGAGCTAACTCACATTAATTGCGTTGCGCTCACTG
CCCGCTTTCCAGTCGGGAAACCTGTCGTGCCAGCTGCATTAATGAATCGGCCAACGCGCGGGGAGAGGCG
GTTTGCGTATTGGGCGCTCTTCCGCTTCCTCGCTCACTGACTCGCTGCGCTCGGTCGTTCGGCTGCGGCG
AGCGGTATCAGCTCACTCAAAGGCGGTAATACGGTTATCCACAGAATCAGGGGATAACGCAGGAAAGAAC
ATGTGAGCAAAAGGCCAGCAAAAGGCCAGGAACCGTAAAAAGGCCGCGTTGCTGGCGTTTTTCCATAGGC
TCCGCCCCCCTGACGAGCATCACAAAAATCGACGCTCAAGTCAGAGGTGGCGAAACCCGACAGGACTATA
AAGATACCAGGCGTTTCCCCCTGGAAGCTCCCTCGTGCGCTCTCCTGTTCCGACCCTGCCGCTTACCGGA
TACCTGTCCGCCTTTCTCCCTTCGGGAAGCGTGGCGCTTTCTCATAGCTCACGCTGTAGGTATCTCAGTT
CGGTGTAGGTCGTTCGCTCCAAGCTGGGCTGTGTGCACGAACCCCCCGTTCAGCCCGACCGCTGCGCCTT
ATCCGGTAACTATCGTCTTGAGTCCAACCCGGTAAGACACGACTTATCGCCACTGGCAGCAGCCACTGGT
AACAGGATTAGCAGAGCGAGGTATGTAGGCGGTGCTACAGAGTTCTTGAAGTGGTGGCCTAACTACGGCT
ACACTAGAAGAACAGTATTTGGTATCTGCGCTCTGCTGAAGCCAGTTACCTTCGGAAAAAGAGTTGGTAG
CTCTTGATCCGGCAAACAAACCACCGCTGGTAGCGGTGGTTTTTTTGTTTGCAAGCAGCAGATTACGCGC
AGAAAAAAAGGATCTCAAGAAGATCCTTTGATCTTTTCTACGGGGTCTGACACTCAGTGGAACGAAAACT
CACGTTAAGGGATTTTGGTCATGAGATTATCAAAAAGGATCTTCACCTAGATCCTTTTAAATTAAAAATG
AAGTTTTAAATCAATCTAAAGTATATATGAGTAAACTTGGTCTGACAGTTACCAATGCTTAATCAGTGAG
GCACCTATCTCAGCGATCTGTCTATTTCGTTCATCCATAGTTGCCTGACTCCCCGTCGTGTAGATAACTA
CGATACGGGAGGGCTTACCATCTGGCCCCAGTGCTGCAATGATACCGCGGCTACCACGCTCACCGGCTCC
AGATTTATCAGCAATAAACCAGCCAGCCGGAAGGGCCGAGCGCAGAAGTGGTCCTGCAACTTTATCCGCC
TCCATCCAGTCTATTAATTGTTGCCGGGAAGCTAGAGTAAGTAGTTCGCCAGTTAATAGTTTGCGCAACG
TTGTTGCCATTGCTACAGGCATCGTGGTGTCACGCTCGTCGTTTGGTATGGCTTCATTCAGCTCCGGTTC
CCAACGATCAAGGCGAGTTACATGATCCCCCATGTTGTGCAAAAAAGCGGTTAGCTCCTTCGGTCCTCCG
ATCGTTGTCAGAAGTAAGTTGGCCGCAGTGTTATCACTCATGGTTATGGCAGCACTGCATAATTCTCTTA
CTGTCATGCCATCCGTAAGATGCTTTTCTGTGACTGGTGAGTACTCAACCAAGTCATTCTGAGAATAGTG
TATGCGGCGACCGAGTTGCTCTTGCCCGGCGTCAATACGGGATAATACCGCGCCACATAGCAGAACTTTA
AAAGTGCTCATCATTGGAAAACGTTCTTCGGGGCGAAAACTCTCAAGGATCTTACCGCTGTTGAGATCCA
GTTCGATGTAACCCACTCGTGCACCCAACTGATCTTCAGCATCTTTTACTTTCACCAGCGTTTCTGGGTG
AGCAAAAACAGGAAGGCAAAATGCCGCAAAAAAGGGAATAAGGGCGACACGGAAATGTTGAATACTCATA
CTCTTCCTTTTTCAATATTATTGAAGCATTTATCAGGGTTATTGTCTCATGAGCGGATACATATTTGAAT
GTATTTAGAAAAATAAACAAATAGGGGTTCCGCGCACATTTCCCCGAAAAGTGCCACCTGACGTCGACGG
ATCGGGAGATCGATCTCCCGATCCCCTAGGGTCGACTCTCAGTACAATCTGCTCTGATGCCGCATAGTTA
AGCCAGTATCTGCTCCCTGCTTGTGTGTTGGAGGTCGCTGAGTAGTGCGCGAGCAAAATTTAAGCTACAA
CAAGGCAAGGCTTGACCGACAATTGCATGAAGAATCTGCTTAGGGTTAGGCGTTTTGCGCTGCTTCGCGA
TGTACGGGCCAGATATACGCGTTGACATTGATTATTGACTAGTTATTAATAGTAATCAATTACGGGGTCA
TTAGTTCATAGCCCATATATGGAGTTCCGCGTTACATAACTTACGGTAAATGGCCCGCCTGGCTGACCGC
CCAACGACCCCCGCCCATTGACGTCAATAATGACGTATGTTCCCATAGTAACGCCAATAGGGACTTTCCA
TTGACGTCAATGGGTGGAGTATTTACGGTAAACTGCCCACTTGGCAGTACATCAAGTGTATCATATGCCA
AGTACGCCCCCTATTGACGTCAATGACGGTAAATGGCCCGCCTGGCATTATGCCCAGTACATGACCTTAT
GGGACTTTCCTACTTGGCAGTACATCTACGTATTAGTCATCGCTATTACCATGGTGATGCGGTTTTGGCA
GTACATCAATGGGCGTGGATAGCGGTTTGACTCACGGGGATTTCCAAGTCTCCACCCCATTGACGTCAAT
GGGAGTTTGTTTTGGCACCAAAATCAACGGGACTTTCCAAAATGTCGTAACAACTCCGCCCCATTGACGC
AAATGGGCGGTAGGCGTGTACGGTGGGAGGTCTATATAAGCAGAGCTGGTTTAGTGAACCGTCAGATCCG
CTAGAGATCCGCGGCCGCTAATACGACTCACTATAGGGAGAGCCGCCACCATGAAACGGACAGCCGACGG
AAGCGAGTTCGAGTCACCAAAGAAGAAGCGGAAAGTCATGTCTGAAGTCGAGTTTAGCCACGAGTATTGG
ATGAGGCACGCACTGACCCTGGCAAAGCGAGCACGGGATGAAAGAGAAGTCCCCGTGGGCGCCGTGCTGG
TGCTCAACAATAGAGTGATCGGAGAGGGATGGAACAAGGCAATCGGCCTCCACGACCCTACCGCACACGC
AGAGATCATGGCACTGAGGCAGGGAGGCCTGGTCATGCAGAATTACCGCCTGTACGATGCCACCCTGTAT
TCGACACTCGAGCCATGCGTGATGTGCGCAGGAGCAATGATCCACAGCAGGATCGGAAGAGTGGTGTTCG
GAGTGCGGGGCGCCAGGCACGGCGCAGTAGGCTCCCTGATGAATGTGCTGCACTACCCCGGCATAAAGCA
CCGGGTGGAGATCACAGAGGGAATCCTGGCAGACGAGTGCGCCGCCCTGCTGTGCCGTTTCTTTAGAATG
CCGAGACGGGTGTTCAAGGCCCAGAAGAAGGCACAGAGCTCCATCAACTCTGGAGGATCTAGCGGAGGAT
CCTCTGGCAGCGAGACACCAGGAACAAGCGAGTCAGCAACACCAGAGAGCAGTGGCGGCAGCAGCGGCGG
CAGCGACAAGAAGTACAGCATCGGCCTGGCCATCGGCACCAACTCTGTGGGCTGGGCCGTGATCACCGAC
GAGTACAAGGTGCCCAGCAAGAAATTCAAGGTGCTGGGCAACACCGACCGGCACAGCATCAAGAAGAACC
TGATCGGAGCCCTGCTGTTCGACAGCGGCGAAACAGCCGAGGCCACCCGGCTGAAGAGAACCGCCAGAAG
AAGATACACCAGACGGAAGAACCGGATCTGCTATCTGCAAGAGATCTTCAGCAACGAGATGGCCAAGGTG
GACGACAGCTTCTTCCACAGACTGGAAGAGTCCTTCCTGGTGGAAGAGGATAAGAAGCACGAGCGGCACC
CCATCTTCGGCAACATCGTGGACGAGGTGGCCTACCACGAGAAGTACCCCACCATCTACCACCTGAGAAA
GAAACTGGTGGACAGCACCGACAAGGCCGACCTGCGGCTGATCTATCTGGCCCTGGCCCACATGATCAAG
TTCCGGGGCCACTTCCTGATCGAGGGCGACCTGAACCCCGACAACAGCGACGTGGACAAGCTGTTCATCC
AGCTGGTGCAGACCTACAACCAGCTGTTCGAGGAAAACCCCATCAACGCCAGCGGCGTGGACGCCAAGGC
CATCCTGTCTGCCAGACTGAGCAAGAGCAGACGGCTGGAAAATCTGATCGCCCAGCTGCCCGGCGAAAAG
AAGAATGGCCTGTTCGGAAACCTGATTGCCCTGAGCCTGGGCCTGACCCCCAACTTCAAGAGCAACTTCG
ACCTGGCCGAGGATGCCAAACTGCAGCTGAGCAAGGACACCTACGACGACGACCTGGACAACCTGCTGGC
CCAGATCGGCGACCAGTACGCCGACCTGTT
